>Addgene plasmid #86248 | pTol-Promoter:NLS-tdMCP-eGFP | addgene full sequence | sequence record 170473 | Addgene NGS Result
GCGATTAAGTTGGGTAACGCCAGGGTTTTCCCAGTCACGACGTTGTAAAACGACGGCCAGTGAGCGCGCG
TAATACGACTCACTATAGGGCGAATTGGGTACAGGTCATTGCACAACACCAGAAATGCCCTCTGATCTGC
AAAAGACGTGAATATCTGTTCAGACACCCATATCCACTCTGTTCCACACAGGTCAGAGGTTTGTCCAGGA
GTTCTTGACAGAGGTGTAAAAAGTACTCAAAAATTTTACTCAAGTGAAAGTACAAGTACTTAGGGAAAAT
TTTACTCAATTAAAAGTAAAAGTATCTGGCTAGAATCTTACTTGAGTAAAAGTAAAAAAGTACTCCATTA
AAATTGTACTTGAGTATTAAGGAAGTAAAAGTAAAAGCAAGAAAGAAAACTAGAGATTCTTGTTTAAGCT
TTTAATCTCAAAAAACATTAAATGAAATGCATACAAGGTTTTATCCTGCTTTAGAACTGTTTGTATTTAA
TTATCAAACTATAAGACAGACAATCTAATGCCAGTACACGCTACTCAAAGTTGTAAAACCTCAGATTTAA
CTTCAGTAGAAGCTGATTCTCAAAATTGTTAGTGTCAAGCCTAGCTCTTTTGGGGCTGAAAAGCAATCCT
GCAGTGCTGAAAAGCCTCTCACAGGCAGCCGATGCGGGAAGAGGTGTATTAGTCTTGATAGAGAGGCTGC
AAATAGCAGGAAACGTGAGCAGAGACTCCCTGGTGTCTGAAACACAGGCCAGATGGGCCGATATCAACTT
TGTATAGAAAAGTTGAAAATTCCAGTTTGAAGAAACTTTTCAAGACTCACCTTTTCACTGTTGGTCTTAA
TTTAGGTTGATTATTTTTGTCAATTTAATAATTACATTGTATTGTTCATATTTTATTGTCTTATTGTGGT
GTTTTTACAGCTTTTTTATTGTTCTGCTTTGTTACTGTTTGCCTTGTATGCATTGTAGCGCTTTGGGTCT
GAGAAAAGCGCACTATAAATAAACTGTATTATTATTATTAGGGATGGACATCACGGTGGCGCGATGGGTG
GCACAATTACCTCACAGCAAGTAGGTTGCTGTTTAGAGCCCCGGCTGGATCAGTTGGCAGTTCTGTGTGG
AGTTTGCATGTTCTCCCTGTTCAAGTAGGTTTCCTCCCGGTGCTCTGGTTTCCCCTCACAAGTCCAAAGA
CATGATGTATAGGTGAATGGGGTAAGCTAAATTGACCATAGTGAGTGTGTGTGTGTGTGTGAATGAGAGT
GTATAGGTGTTTCCCAGTGTTAGGTTGCAACTGGAAGGACATCTGCTGTGTAAAACATATGCAGGATAAG
TTGGCGGTTCATTCCCCTATGGTGACCCCTGGTTAATTAAAGGACTAAGTTGAAAATGAATGAATGAATG
AATGATTAGAGATAAACCGATACCACTTTTTTACAAACCGATATGAGTACAAGTATAATAGTTTCTGTTA
CTCGACAATACTGAGTACCGATTCTGATACTTCTTGGATTTGGTTTCAATGTAATTAATTTGAAAGAAGG
TTTTATTTCTTGCCTGTCGCAAGGATGAACACAAAAATCTTTACCAGAAGGATATTTTAAGCTAAGAATA
TACGCACGTTGTTGACAACCCTGTATCGATTACCGATTAAACGTGGACATTTAAAGGATAAGTTATGCTT
GCGCCATCACAACTTTACACATTACATGATCAAAGATCATATTGAATATTCGGTTTATTCGTCAGAAGCC
TATAGATTTGTTAAAAGTGTATTTTATAAACGGATGGTTTATAAAGACTAAGCTATTAATATATCAGACA
TTCATTAATACATCAAGACATCGATGTCAGGTAGGACAACAAATCACATCCATGTAATGAAATCTTGTTG
AGTGGTATTGGTGCGTGGTTTCAGCATTTCATGTGCAATACGAGTAAGAATATTTTAACCAAGTATCGAC
CCAAAACCTGATACTGGTATCGGTGCATCCCTTATTATTATTATTATCAAAAACACACTTGTTTTATTTA
TGTGGGTGCCAAACAACAAACTATGAAATGCAGCATGACACGCCCAAAAAGTGTTCCTTTGAGAACAACT
TCATAAATATGTTTCTTATCATTATGCATGAATGGTGTACTGGGAGAGCTTTGGTATCAGAATTGAGATA
AGAGACTTTGGCATTCTAAAGGACAATGACATTATCACACTGACAGTCAACAACACTTTATTGCTCTGGA
AATCTTATGTCATGGGGCAAAGCTGAGGTTCATTAGGACAGTACCTTATTTAGAGATGAATGGGAAGGCT
GTAGTGGGCTGCTATCAGGGAAGGGTGGTGGTCCTCGGGGGAACTATGGACTCACAAAAGCACATCTGCT
GTAACAAGATCCCCTGTGCAATCTACAAAAGTTACAAAGAGAAGCATGGTTGGTTAAAAAATAGAATTGA
CTGGATATGCTGAATGCATTGTTTGTTGTGTGTTACATCACATTAACCACAGATTGGTGCTAAATATTTG
CTTATCTTATAAAAACCTGTGTGTTTATAAAGGGGGGTGTGGATGGATGCTTGGCATTCTTTGAAAAGAT
GTTGGGGGATGGAAGGAGGAGACCTTATTGATGAGTATCCAGTTTGCAGATAACAAGTTTTTAGACATTC
ATACTATGATGCTGTTTATGTCTGTTTTTTCTCATTTTTTCTATACACAAACAGCTATAAAACATTCACT
TTTATATCTGATGCTGTATATTAAATTTCGTTGTATTTATTCTGTTTGCTCTGTTGGGTCATAGCTAGGG
CCAGACAGAATCTGCTGACATTTTTTGCTTTTTCTGCAGAGAATTTTGTAAACAATCTGTGATTTATGCG
AGATTTTTTCGGGAGTATCGTAACTAAAAACTTACTATATGAAATAAAAAAAAATAATACCTTTTTAACT
TTTAATAAATATATACAATGCAAGTCCACCTAGATCCAATTATTTGGTCGACAAAGCAAGTCTCTCACAT
AATATATCTTCTAAAAGACAGAAAACATTACTTTCAGACCATATTGTAATCAAATGAACACTTTCATATT
AGTCAATAATATTACGGAAATGTATTTAAAAACTGAATAAACATATATTTACACCTTTGTCTTTATTTCT
AGAGTGCTTTTACAATGTAGATTGTGTCAAAGCAGCTTAACTTAGAGGATTAGTATAGTAAATTGAAACT
GTGTCAGTCCATTTTTTAAGAGTTTAAGTTCAGTTCAGTTTAGTTCAGTGTGAGTTAATTTTTACTGCTG
AGAGTCCAAACACTAAAGAGCAAATCCAAATACACAAGTCAATAAATAAACTCAATGATGGGCTAAAGAT
CTGGGGAAATCTGCAGATTTCTGTGCGCACAGATTCTGTGTGGGCCTAGTCATTACCTATACTCAACGTT
TACTCTGAGAAACTTCCATATTTTAGAGGTAAAATGCTCAGAATTGTAAAAAGTCTTGTCAAAATACTTG
GAATTTGCCAAAAACAAAATAAAAGTCACATCACCTCATTGTCCTTGGTATCAGCAAGCACTTTTAACAC
AATCAGCTGTTTTTGTTTATAACTCCCACTGAAGGCCATGTGCATTACTCCCAAGTTACACAGTAAAAAG
TCACATGTAGTTTATCATGATCACTGCTGCTCAAGCACAGCTTTATCTGTTATTCAGTGTGGCAATATCT
GAAATGTGTGCAAAATATTATTTATTGTAGCTGATCACCAACACTTTCAGTGTTTTTTTTTTCTACTTTT
AATGAGAATTATGTTCTTAGGATTTATCCTTATAAACCTCTTTAAAAAGAAATGTTATGTCTGCATAGAC
ACGACATGAAATTATGAACAGAAAATTTAACTATTTAAGATCAAGACTTGACATATAACATTTCTAATGA
ACATTAAACCTGAGGTAGGCCCACTTGCAAAAATGTAACTGCTATCACTCACTTTATACATCATTGTGTA
ACTTGTACACACAAAAATAGTGAAGCAATGTGGCATGGAATGCAGGTCCCATTCATTCAAAGTTATTAAA
GCACTTTCTTAAAGTGCATTACTACTGAGCTAAGACCAGCTAGTTGCTCATACAACATACTACAAGTAGT
GTCATCCTAATTTGGATAAAAAAAATGTCCATTTTATACATGGAAAAGTACTCATTAGATCCCCCATTGT
TTGTATTACGGTATTTCGTGAACACAAGAGGTAAATGACCTACAGAGCTGCTGTTGTGTTAGATTGAAAA
CACAACACAGGATCATGGAGGCATCCATCATTATGACGCATTCTGCCACTTGTAACTCTGCACAGACTTT
TTGAAAAGTTTAATTGAGTCTTGGCGTTGTCGCAGAAAAATACGAAAAATTCTGTGTTAAAATTTGCAAA
TAAAAATTCCAGTTTTATAGGAAATCGCCATGGCCTTGTTCTTTAACCAGTTAAGCTTCCCCTTCTTTCA
CTCTCAAGTTGCAAGAAGCAAGTGTAGCAATGTGCACGCGACAGCCGGGTGTGTGACGCTGGACCAATCA
GAGCACAGAGCTCCGAAAGTTTACCTTTTATGGCTAGAGCCGGGTATGTGCCGTCATATAAAAGAGCGCG
CCCAGCTTTTCAGCCTCACTTTGAGCTCCTCCACACGCAGCTAGTGCGGAATATCATCTGCTTGTAACCC
ATTCTCTTAAGTCGACAACCCCCCAAACCCAAGGTGAGTTGGTTTTACAGTTTTTAAGCGTTTAATTATA
GTTTCTATCTATTAATGTTAAGTAAAATGTGTAAATGGATAAATATGATTTGATGAAGTCTTTAGACAGT
TCATAACGGTCTCTTTGTAGTTATCTACTAGGTTTGATTTATAAGTGGTGGTTCTTTTGATAATCTATGT
TACATTTAATAAATATTGGCTGTATCTTAACTTTTTTGTAGCGTTAGTGGATGTGGCAGGTGAGAATGTC
GGTAATTTAACGTGACCAGTCGTAGGCACGACATTGAACATTGAATAGGCCGGTGTGAAATGGGTGTTAA
GTCTTAATATAAAGTTGTGTTCTGGCTAATCTCTCTTTAACAGCCATAAATGTGATTTTTAACTACAGTT
TTGAGGGTGCTGGTGAGCATGTTGCACACTTGATGGATAGCCGGCATGGGAAGTTCTTTGTGCAGGCAGT
GCTGCAGCAGGGTGTGACCTACTTTAGCTAGCCGGCTAACCAGCTCTCATCTGATGTAACGTAAACCCCA
TCAATCTAACATCGGCTCATTCGTGCTTTATAAGATCGAAGATCTTGTTATTAGTAACGGGTATTGGCAT
TTAGTTTTAACTTGGTTAATTTTCTTTTTGTTATGTGTTCTATTTAAATGTAGCCTGCAGCCCCCTCTGT
CTTTAATGAAGCTGAAGATTAACGTTAACGTTAGTGAAGTGTTGTATCCGCTATGAAAGATTTGAATTTT
AGAGGTGTGGTCCACTTTAATAACGGCTGCGGAGTTCTCTGGCTGCACTTCAGCCGCTGTGACTGTCGAA
GCAGAGCCCATCAGTTTTTCAGGATCTCGGTGATTTTTGAGGCTAGACTATGAACTGAACCGACTGAGAG
TGACCGTCCAGAAATGCTTTAGTGTGAAGTCTCCGCTCACGAGGAGTCCGTGGACTGACTGCAGATCTGT
GACGCAGTAACACCCGGCGGCAGACACCCGTTGAAATGCGGTTGTGTAATTGATCGCAGGCGAGGGTGGA
AGAGGATGTGAAACTTCATTTGTGTAAAATTTAGGGAGTGGTCCTGGTGTGATGAATGTCGAAATCTGTT
CCTTTTTACTGAGCCCTACGACTCTGGCTGAGTGCCACACCGCCGGCAGCCGCAAAGCGGCTCAAACCAT
TGCCTTTTATGGTAATAATGAGAGAATGCAGAGGGACTTCCTTTGTCTGGCATATCTGAGGCGCGCGCTG
TCACTAGCGCCCACCAGCGGTCAGACTGTAGAATGCAGAGCAAAACAGGAAGTTGACTCCAGATGGTCAC
ATGCTTGCTGAAACGCCTCTCCCTGGCAGCAGTGCAATTCTAACAGTTTCCCTTTCTTTTACAGTTCAGC
CTCAAGTTTGTACAAAAAAGCAGGCTCCGAATTCGCCCTTGAGAGACTCGAGATGGGCCCAAAAAAGAAA
AGAAAAGTTGGCTACCCCTACGACGTGCCCGACTACGCCATCGAAGGCCGCCATATGCTAGCCGTTAAAA
TGGCTTCTAACTTTACTCAGTTCGTTCTCGTCGACAATGGCGGAACTGGCGACGTGACTGTCGCCCCAAG
CAACTTCGCTAACGGGATCGCTGAATGGATCAGCTCTAACTCGCGTTCACAGGCTTACAAAGTAACCTGT
AGCGTTCGTCAGAGCTCTGCGCAGAATCGCAAATACACCATCAAAGTCGAGGTGCCTAAAGGCGCCTGGC
GTTCGTACTTAAATATGGAACTAACCATTCCAATTTTCGCCACGAATTCCGACTGCGAGCTTATTGTTAA
GGCAATGCAAGGTCTCCTAAAAGATGGAAACCCGATTCCCTCAGCAATCGCAGCAAACTCCGGCATCTAC
GCCATGGCTTCTAACTTTACTCAGTTCGTTCTCGTCGACAATGGCGGAACTGGCGACGTGACTGTCGCCC
CAAGCAACTTCGCTAACGGGATCGCTGAATGGATCAGCTCTAACTCGCGTTCACAGGCTTACAAAGTAAC
CTGTAGCGTTCGTCAGAGCTCTGCGCAGAATCGCAAATACACCATCAAAGTCGAGGTGCCTAAAGGCGCC
TGGCGTTCGTACTTAAATATGGAACTAACCATTCCAATTTTCGCCACGAATTCCGACTGCGAGCTTATTG
TTAAGGCAATGCAAGGTCTCCTAAAAGATGGAAACCCGATTCCCTCAGCAATCGCAGCAAACTCCGGCAT
CTACGCGGATTCTAGAATGGTGAGCAAGGGCGAGGAGCTGTTCACCGGGGTGGTGCCCATCCTGGTCGAG
CTGGACGGCGACGTAAACGGCCACAAGTTCAGCGTGTCCGGCGAGGGCGAGGGCGATGCCACCTACGGCA
AGCTGACCCTGAAGTTCATCTGCACCACCGGCAAGCTGCCCGTGCCCTGGCCCACCCTCGTGACCACCCT
GACCTACGGCGTGCAGTGCTTCAGCCGCTACCCCGACCACATGAAGCAGCACGACTTCTTCAAGTCCGCC
ATGCCCGAAGGCTACGTCCAGGAGCGCACCATCTTCTTCAAGGACGACGGCAACTACAAGACCCGCGCCG
AGGTGAAGTTCGAGGGCGACACCCTGGTGAACCGCATCGAGCTGAAGGGCATCGACTTCAAGGAGGACGG
CAACATCCTGGGGCACAAGCTGGAGTACAACTACAACAGCCACAACGTCTATATCATGGCCGACAAGCAG
AAGAACGGCATCAAGGTGAACTTCAAGATCCGCCACAACATCGAGGACGGCAGCGTGCAGCTCGCCGACC
ACTACCAGCAGAACACCCCCATCGGCGACGGCCCCGTGCTGCTGCCCGACAACCACTACCTGAGCACCCA
GTCCGCCCTGAGCAAAGACCCCAACGAGAAGCGCGATCACATGGTCCTGCTGGAGTTCGTGACCGCCGCC
GGGATCACTCTCGGCATGGACGAGCTGTACAAGTAAACCGGTTCTCTCAAGGGCGAATTCGACCCAGCTT
TCTTGTACAAAGTTGATGTAGATCCAGACATGATAAGATACATTGATGAGTTTGGACAAACCACAACTAG
AATGCAGTGAAAAAAATGCTTTATTTGTGAAATTTGTGATGCTATTGCTTTATTTGTAACCATTATAAGC
TGCAATAAACAAGTTAACAACAACAATTGCATTCATTTTATGTTTCAGGTTCAGGGGGAGGTGTGGGAGG
TTTTTTAATTCGCGGCCGCGGCGCCAATGCATTGGGCCCTCGAGCATATGAGATCTGTCCCGATCTTTCT
CTTCTGTGCTGTCAATTTAGAGTAGTTTTTGAGGTAATTTGGGTGCATTCTCTGTAAAAACAACAAATAA
ATATTTATATTGTATGCAATAAATGTAACAATTACACATACACTCTCTGATTACAGCATTAAAGGGTTAG
TTCACCCAAAAATGAAAAGATGTCATTAATGACTCACCCTCATGTCGTTCCAAGCCCGTAACACCTCCGT
TCATCTTCGGAACACAGTTTAAGATATTTTAGATTTAGTCCGAGAGCTTTCTGTCCCTCCACTGAAAATG
TATGTACGGTATACTGTCCATGTCCAGAAAGGTAATAAAAACATCAAAGTAGTCCATGTGACATCAGTGG
GTTAGGTAGAATTATTTGAAGCATCGAATACATTTTGGTCCAAAAATAACAAAACCTACGACTTTATTCG
GCATTGTATTCTCTTCCGGGTCTGTTGTCAATCCGCGTTCACGACTTCGCAGTGACGCTACAATGCTGAA
TAAAGTCGTAGGTTTTGTTATTTTTGGACCAAAATGTATTTTCGATGCTTCAAATAATTCTACCTAACCC
ACTGATGTCACATGGACTACTTTGATGTTTTTATTACCTTTCTGGACATGGACAGTATACCGTACATACA
TTCTCAATGGAGGCACAGAAAGCTCTCGGACTAAATCTAAAATATCTTAAACTGTGTTCTGAAGATGAAC
GGAGGTCTTACGGGCTTGGAACGACATGAGGGCGAGTCATTAATGACATTATTTTCATTTTTGGGTGAAC
TAACCCTTTAATAAAACTGACATTTGCAGCCAATTGCACACTTTATAATGTTAAATACTTGTTGATTTTA
GAAATACAGTAGCATTTAGTGACAATCAAACATTAATTTTATTTCTGATTATATTGACAAAAACACAGGA
CTGTAAGGCTGACATGACAGGGTGAATTGATTTCATTACATTAGTTTTGATGGTAACACTTTTACAATAA
GGTTCGTTAGTTAACTACATTAGTTAACATGAACTAATAATGAACTGCACGTATACATGTTAATTTCAAC
ATTTACTAATACTTTATATCTTGTTAACATTAGTTAATGCACTGTGAACTAACATGAACAAACAATGAAC
ATCTGTATTTCTATTAACTAACGTTAACAAAGATTAACAGATACAGTAACAAATGTATTGCTCATGGTTA
TTTAATGTTAGTTAATACATGAACTAATCAACCTCATTGTAAAGTGTTACCGTTTTGACAATACAACATG
TTTGGAAAAAAATTTCTCGCTTGGTTTTCTTGTGTTTTGCATGAATTCAAACACAATGAGAGCACGGAAT
GATAATGATTATTCAAAGCTGCAATAGGCGCCAAATTTCCCGTGGACCTAACGTTACCAATTACAAATGC
ATTTTAGCATTTTATTACGTGAGCCTTATATTGTCAATCGCATGCATTAGTGAAAATAGGCCTACTACAC
ATATAAAAGGCGCGCCATCAACGTCAAAACATGCACACCCAAAAAAATTGAATGAATCTTTATTTACACC
ACTTAAAGAAAAGAATTCGCGAAGATACGGCCACGGGTGCTCTTGATCCTGTGGCTGATTTTGGACTGTG
CTGCTCGCAGCTGCTGATGAATCACATACTTCCTCCATTTTCTTCCACTGATTGACTGTTATAATTTCCC
TAATTTCCAGGTCAAGGTGCTGTGCATTGTGGTAATAGATGTGACATGACGTCACTTCCAAAGGACCAAT
GAACATGTCTGACCAATTTCATATAATGTGAAAACGATTTTCATAGGCAGAATAAATAACATTTAAATTA
AACTGGGCATCAGCGCAATTCAATTGGTTTGGTAATAGCAAGGGAAAATAGAATGAAGTGATCTCCAAAA
AATAAGTACTTTTTGACTGTAAATAAAATTGTAAGGAGTAAAAAGTACTTTTTTTTCTAAAAAAATGTAA
TTAAGTAAAAGTAAAAGTATTGATTTTTAATTGTACTCAAGTAAAGTAAAAATCCCCAAAAATAATACTT
AAGTACAGTAATCAAGTAAAATTACTCAAGTACTTTACACCTCTGGTTCTTGACCCCCTACCTTCAGCAA
GCCCAGCAGATCCACTAGTTCTAGAGCGGCCGCCACCGCGGTGGAGCTCCAGCTTTTGTTCCCTTTAGTG
AGGGTTAATTGCGCGCTTGGCGTAATCATGGTCATAGCTGTTTCCTGTGTGAAATTGTTATCCGCTCACA
ATTCCACACAACATACGAGCCGGAAGCATAAAGTGTAAAGCCTGGGGTGCCTAATGAGTGAGCTAACTCA
CATTAATTGCGTTGCGCTCACTGCCCGCTTTCCAGTCGGGAAACCTGTCGTGCCAGCTGCATTAATGAAT
CGGCCAACGCGCGGGGAGAGGCGGTTTGCGTATTGGGCGCTCTTCCGCTTCCTCGCTCACTGACTCGCTG
CGCTCGGTCGTTCGGCTGCGGCGAGCGGTATCAGCTCACTCAAAGGCGGTAATACGGTTATCCACAGAAT
CAGGGGATAACGCAGGAAAGAACATGTGAGCAAAAGGCCAGCAAAAGGCCAGGAACCGTAAAAAGGCCGC
GTTGCTGGCGTTTTTCCATAGGCTCCGCCCCCCTGACGAGCATCACAAAAATCGACGCTCAAGTCAGAGG
TGGCGAAACCCGACAGGACTATAAAGATACCAGGCGTTTCCCCCTGGAAGCTCCCTCGTGCGCTCTCCTG
TTCCGACCCTGCCGCTTACCGGATACCTGTCCGCCTTTCTCCCTTCGGGAAGCGTGGCGCTTTCTCATAG
CTCACGCTGTAGGTATCTCAGTTCGGTGTAGGTCGTTCGCTCCAAGCTGGGCTGTGTGCACGAACCCCCC
GTTCAGCCCGACCGCTGCGCCTTATCCGGTAACTATCGTCTTGAGTCCAACCCGGTAAGACACGACTTAT
CGCCACTGGCAGCAGCCACTGGTAACAGGATTAGCAGAGCGAGGTATGTAGGCGGTGCTACAGAGTTCTT
GAAGTGGTGGCCTAACTACGGCTACACTAGAAGAACAGTATTTGGTATCTGCGCTCTGCTGAAGCCAGTT
ACCTTCGGAAAAAGAGTTGGTAGCTCTTGATCCGGCAAACAAACCACCGCTGGTAGCGGTGGTTTTTTTG
TTTGCAAGCAGCAGATTACGCGCAGAAAAAAAGGATCTCAAGAAGATCCTTTGATCTTTTCTACGGGGTC
TGACGCTCAGTGGAACGAAAACTCACGTTAAGGGATTTTGGTCATGAGATTATCAAAAAGGATCTTCACC
TAGATCCTTTTAAATTAAAAATGAAGTTTTAAATCAATCTAAAGTATATATGAGTAAACTTGGTCTGACA
GTTACCAATGCTTAATCAGTGAGGCACCTATCTCAGCGATCTGTCTATTTCGTTCATCCATAGTTGCCTG
ACTCCCCGTCGTGTAGATAACTACGATACGGGAGGGCTTACCATCTGGCCCCAGTGCTGCAATGATACCG
CGAGACCCACGCTCACCGGCTCCAGATTTATCAGCAATAAACCAGCCAGCCGGAAGGGCCGAGCGCAGAA
GTGGTCCTGCAACTTTATCCGCCTCCATCCAGTCTATTAATTGTTGCCGGGAAGCTAGAGTAAGTAGTTC
GCCAGTTAATAGTTTGCGCAACGTTGTTGCCATTGCTACAGGCATCGTGGTGTCACGCTCGTCGTTTGGT
ATGGCTTCATTCAGCTCCGGTTCCCAACGATCAAGGCGAGTTACATGATCCCCCATGTTGTGCAAAAAAG
CGGTTAGCTCCTTCGGTCCTCCGATCGTTGTCAGAAGTAAGTTGGCCGCAGTGTTATCACTCATGGTTAT
GGCAGCACTGCATAATTCTCTTACTGTCATGCCATCCGTAAGATGCTTTTCTGTGACTGGTGAGTACTCA
ACCAAGTCATTCTGAGAATAGTGTATGCGGCGACCGAGTTGCTCTTGCCCGGCGTCAATACGGGATAATA
CCGCGCCACATAGCAGAACTTTAAAAGTGCTCATCATTGGAAAACGTTCTTCGGGGCGAAAACTCTCAAG
GATCTTACCGCTGTTGAGATCCAGTTCGATGTAACCCACTCGTGCACCCAACTGATCTTCAGCATCTTTT
ACTTTCACCAGCGTTTCTGGGTGAGCAAAAACAGGAAGGCAAAATGCCGCAAAAAAGGGAATAAGGGCGA
CACGGAAATGTTGAATACTCATACTCTTCCTTTTTCAATATTATTGAAGCATTTATCAGGGTTATTGTCT
CATGAGCGGATACATATTTGAATGTATTTAGAAAAATAAACAAATAGGGGTTCCGCGCACATTTCCCCGA
AAAGTGCCACCTAAATTGTAAGCGTTAATATTTTGTTAAAATTCGCGTTAAATTTTTGTTAAATCAGCTC
ATTTTTTAACCAATAGGCCGAAATCGGCAAAATCCCTTATAAATCAAAAGAATAGACCGAGATAGGGT
[37 nt withheld, positions 12459-12495]
AAAGAACGTGGACTCCAACGTCAAAGG
[49 nt withheld, positions 12523-12571]
T
[91 nt withheld, positions 12573-12663]
G
[124 nt withheld, positions 12665-12788]
CCCATTCGCCATTCAGGCTGCGCAACTGTTGGGAAGGGCGATCGGTGCGGGCCTCTTCGCTATTACGCCA
GCTGGCGAAAGGGGGATGTGCTGCAAG
Features (pLannotate 1.2.2; 20 found; start..end, strand, type, name):
     71..89      +  promoter       T7 promoter: promoter for bacteriophage T7 RNA polymerase
    765..785     +  protein_bind   attB4: mutant version of attB; core recombination site for the Gateway® BP reaction BP Clonase™
   6093..6113    +  protein_bind   attB1: mutant version of attB; core recombination site for the Gateway® BP reaction BP Clonase™
   6233..6431    +  CDS            MS2 (fragment): bacteriophage MS2 coat protein binds to a specific stem-loop structure in the viral RNA (Peabody, 1993)
   6437..6580    +  CDS            MS2 (fragment): bacteriophage MS2 coat protein binds to a specific stem-loop structure in the viral RNA (Peabody, 1993)
   6584..6934    +  CDS            CAPSD_BPMS2 (fragment): Experimental evidence at protein level: Swiss-Prot protein existence level 1. Acts as a translational repressor of viral replicase synthesis late in infection. This latter function is the result of capsid protein interaction with an RNA hairpin which contains the replicase ribosome-binding site. From Escherichia phage MS2 (Bacteriophage MS2).
   6947..7666    +  CDS            EGFP: the original enhanced GFP (Yang et al., 1996) mammalian codon-optimized
   7692..7713    -  protein_bind   attB2 (fragment): mutant version of attB; recombination site for the Gateway® BP reaction BP Clonase™
   7721..7855    -  polyA_signal   SV40 poly(A) signal: SV40 polyadenylation signal
  10089..10129   -  misc_feature   MCS (fragment): pBluescript multiple cloning site
  10142..10160   -  promoter       T3 promoter: promoter for bacteriophage T3 RNA polymerase
  10203..10225   -  protein_bind   lac operator (fragment): The lac repressor binds to the lac operator to inhibit transcription in E. coli. This inhibition can be relieved by adding lactose or isopropyl-β-D-thiogalactopyranoside (IPTG). lac repressor encoded by lacI
  10229..10259   -  promoter       lac promoter: promoter for the E. coli lac operon
  10274..10295   -  protein_bind   CAP binding site: CAP binding activates transcription in the presence of cAMP. E. coli catabolite activator protein
  10308..10400   -  CDS            lacI (fragment): lac repressor; lacI; The lac repressor binds to the lac operator to inhibit transcription in E. coli. This inhibition can be relieved by adding lactose or isopropyl-β-D-thiogalactopyranoside (IPTG).
  10583..11171   -  rep_origin     ori: high-copy-number ColE1/pMB1/pBR322/pUC origin of replication
  11342..12202   -  CDS            AmpR: β-lactamase; bla; confers resistance to ampicillin, carbenicillin, and related antibiotics
  12203..12307   -  promoter       AmpR promoter: bla
  12360..12788   -  rep_origin     f1 ori (sequence partly withheld): f1 bacteriophage origin of replication; arrow indicates direction of (+) strand synthesis
  12793..63      -  CDS            lacZα (fragment) (across the origin): LacZα fragment of β-galactosidase; lacZ fragment
