[The description below was written by a language model from this plasmid's Addgene catalogue record and pLannotate feature annotations shown in this document.]
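Description:
pTol-Promoter:NLS-tdMCP-eGFP is a Tol2 transposon-based transgenesis plasmid for zebrafish, assembled by multisite Gateway recombination of a 5′ promoter entry clone and a middle entry clone into the pTolDestR4-R2pA destination vector. It is intended to be used together with transposase to produce transient or stable transgenic lines. The bacterial portion is pBluescript-like, with a high-copy ColE1/pUC origin, an f1 origin, the β-lactamase gene for ampicillin selection, remnants of the lac/lacZα region, and flanking T7 and T3 promoters. The automated annotation does not call the transposon arms themselves; these presumably lie in the unannotated stretches on either side of the cassette.

The payload sits between Gateway scars. The roughly 5.3 kb interval between attB4 and attB1 carries no annotated feature, but corresponds in position to the promoter module, which the catalogue entry identifies as the β-actin promoter, chosen for ubiquitous expression. The deposit notes also mention an hsp70l promoter entry clone used for related constructs. Downstream of attB1 is the reporter open reading frame: two tandem copies of the bacteriophage MS2 coat protein (tdMCP, detected as several MS2 fragments) fused to EGFP, followed by attB2 and an SV40 polyadenylation signal. The nuclear localization signal named in the record is not separately annotated.

MCP binds a specific MS2 RNA stem-loop, so the fluorescent fusion labels transcripts engineered to carry such hairpins. The NLS holds unbound protein in the nucleus, which reduces cytoplasmic background. Fish expressing this reporter are used for live imaging of transcription and of RNA subcellular localization.
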