Addgene plasmid #86248: pTol-Promoter:NLS-tdMCP-eGFP
Purpose: For generating transgenic lines that ubiquitously expressing the fluorescent MCP reporter
Depositing lab: Florence Marlow. Publication: Dynamic visualization of transcription and RNA subcellular localization in zebrafish. Campbell PD, Chao JA, Singer RH, Marlow FL. Development. 2015 Apr 1;142(7):1368-74. doi: 10.1242/dev.118968. Epub 2015 Mar 10. PubMed 25758462.
Backbone
  Vector backbone: pTolDestR4-R2pA
  Backbone manufacturer: Villefranc et al., 2007
  Modifications to backbone: The βactin (Higashijima et al., 1997) and hsp70l (Halloran et al., 2000) promoter 5′ entry clones (p5E) were previously described (Kwan et al., 2007). Appropriate p5E and pME plasmids were recombined with pTolDestR4-R2pA (Villefranc et al., 2007) following the manufacturer’s instructions (Invitrogen) to make pTolBetaActin: NLS-tdMCP-eGFP.
  Vector type: Used with transposase to make transient or stable transgenic zebrafish lines
Growth in bacteria
  Bacterial resistance: Ampicillin, 100 μg/mL
  Growth temperature: 37°C
  Growth strain: DH5alpha
  Copy number: Unknown
Gene/Insert
  Gene/Insert name: beta Actin promoter:NLS-tdMCPeGFP
  Tag / fusion protein: NLS-tdMCP-eGFP (C terminal on insert)
Terms and licenses: Academic/Nonprofit Terms; Industry Terms: Not Available to Industry
How to cite: pTol-Promoter:NLS-tdMCP-eGFP was a gift from Florence Marlow (Addgene plasmid # 86248 ; http://n2t.net/addgene:86248 ; RRID:Addgene_86248)
